>Addgene plasmid #241236 | PLJR965_Rv3589 | addgene full sequence | sequence record 483387 | Addgene NGS Result
AATAAACGAAAGGCTCAGTCGAAAGACTGGGCCTTTCGTTTATCTGTTGTTTGAAAAAAAAAAGCGCCGC
AACTGCGGCGCTTTTTTTTTTGAATTCTCTGACCAGGGAAAATAGCCCTCTGACCTGGGGATTTGCGATC
CCTATCAGTGATAGATATAATCTGGGAGGTGCGATCGCTGATACCAAGGTTTTTGTACTCGAAAGAAGCT
ACAAAGATAAGGCTTCATGCCGAAATCAACACCCTGTCATTTTATGGCAGGGTGTTTTTTTTTTGTCGAC
TTGGGGACCCTAGAGGTCCCCTTTTTTATTTTTTTGGATGAAGAGCATTATCAATGGCTCTTCACAGGAA
GCTTAAAAAAAAAAGCCCCGCGATTGCGGGGCTTTTTTTTTTTAATACGGTTATCCACAGAATCAGGGGA
TAACGCAGGAAAGAACATGTGAGCAAAAGGCCAGCAAAAGGCCAGGAACCGTAAAAAGGCCGCGTTGCTG
GCGTTTTTCCATAGGCTCCGCCCCCCTGACGAGCATCACAAAAATCGACGCTCAAGTCAGAGGTGGCGAA
ACCCGACAGGACTATAAAGATACCAGGCGTTTCCCCCTGGAAGCTCCCTCGTGCGCTCTCCTGTTCCGAC
CCTGCCGCTTACCGGATACCTGTCCGCCTTTCTCCCCTCGGGAAGCGTGGCGCTTTCTCATAGCTCACGC
TGTAGGTATCTCAGTTCGGTGTAGGTCGTTCGCTCCAAGCTGGGCTGTGTGCACGAACCCCCCGTTCAGC
CCGACCGCTGCGCCTTATCCGGTAACTATCGTCTTGAGTCCAACCCGGTAAGACACGACTTATCGCCACT
GGCAGCAGCCACTGGTAACAGGATTAGCAGAGCGAGGTATGTAGGCGGTGCTACAGAGTTCTTGAAGTGG
TGGCCTAACTACGGCTACACTAGAAGGACAGTATTTGGTATCTGCGCTCTGCTGAAGCCAGTTACCTTCG
GAAAAAGAGTTGGTAGCTCTTGATCCGGCAAACAAACCACCGCTGGTAGCGGTGGTTTTTTTGTTTGCAA
GCAGCAGATTACGCGCAGAAAAAAAGGATCTCAAGAAGATCCTTTGATCTTTTCTACGGGGTCTGACGCT
CATGGAACAATAAACGAAAGGCTCAGTCGAAAGACTGGGCCTTTCGTTTATCTGTTGTTTGAAAAAAAAA
AGCCCCGCGATTGCGGGGCTTTTTTTTTTCATATGTCTGACCAGGGAAAATAGCCCTCTGACCTGGGGAT
TTGACTTCCCTATCAGTGATAGAGATAATCTGGGAGTCCCTATCAGTGATAGAGAACGCGGTATCGATAT
GTCGGACCTGGTGCTGGGCCTGGCCATCGGCATCGGCTCGGTGGGCGTGGGCATCCTGAACAAGGTGACC
GGCGAGATCATCCACAAGAACTCGCGCATCTTCCCGGCCGCCCAGGCCGAGAACAACCTGGTGCGCCGCA
CCAACCGCCAGGGCCGCCGCCTGGCCCGCCGCAAGAAGCACCGCCGCGTGCGCCTGAACCGCCTGTTCGA
GGAGTCGGGCCTGATCACCGACTTCACCAAGATCTCGATCAACCTGAACCCGTACCAGCTGCGCGTGAAG
GGCCTGACCGACGAGCTGTCGAACGAGGAGCTGTTCATCGCCCTGAAGAACATGGTGAAGCACCGCGGCA
TCTCGTACCTGGACGACGCCTCGGACGACGGCAACTCGTCGGTGGGCGACTACGCCCAGATCGTGAAGGA
GAACTCGAAGCAGCTGGAGACCAAGACCCCGGGCCAGATCCAGCTGGAGCGCTACCAGACCTACGGCCAG
CTGCGCGGCGACTTCACCGTGGAGAAGGACGGCAAGAAGCACCGCCTGATCAACGTGTTCCCGACCTCGG
CCTACCGCTCGGAGGCCCTGCGCATCCTGCAGACCCAGCAGGAGTTCAACCCGCAGATCACCGACGAGTT
CATCAACCGCTACCTGGAGATCCTGACCGGCAAGCGCAAGTACTACCACGGCCCGGGCAACGAGAAGTCG
CGCACCGACTACGGCCGCTACCGCACCTCGGGCGAGACCCTGGACAACATCTTCGGCATCCTGATCGGCA
AGTGCACCTTCTACCCGGACGAGTTCCGCGCCGCCAAGGCCTCGTACACCGCCCAGGAGTTCAACCTGCT
GAACGACCTGAACAACCTGACCGTGCCGACCGAGACCAAGAAGCTGTCGAAGGAGCAGAAGAACCAGATC
ATCAACTACGTGAAGAACGAGAAGGCCATGGGCCCGGCCAAGCTGTTCAAGTACATCGCCAAGCTGCTGT
CGTGCGACGTGGCCGACATCAAGGGCTACCGCATCGACAAGTCGGGCAAGGCCGAGATCCACACCTTCGA
GGCCTACCGCAAGATGAAGACCCTGGAGACCCTGGACATCGAGCAGATGGACCGCGAGACCCTGGACAAG
CTGGCCTACGTGCTGACCCTGAACACCGAGCGCGAGGGCATCCAGGAGGCCCTGGAGCACGAGTTCGCCG
ACGGCTCGTTCTCGCAGAAGCAGGTGGACGAGCTGGTGCAGTTCCGCAAGGCCAACTCGTCGATCTTCGG
CAAGGGCTGGCACAACTTCTCGGTGAAGCTGATGATGGAGCTGATCCCGGAGCTGTACGAGACCTCGGAG
GAGCAGATGACCATCCTGACCCGCCTGGGCAAGCAGAAGACCACCTCGTCGTCGAACAAGACCAAGTACA
TCGACGAGAAGCTGCTGACCGAGGAGATCTACAACCCGGTGGTGGCCAAGTCGGTGCGCCAGGCCATCAA
GATCGTGAACGCCGCCATCAAGGAGTACGGCGACTTCGACAACATCGTGATCGAGATGGCCCGCGAGACC
AACGAGGACGACGAGAAGAAGGCCATCCAGAAGATCCAGAAGGCCAACAAGGACGAGAAGGACGCCGCCA
TGCTGAAGGCCGCCAACCAGTACAACGGCAAGGCCGAGCTGCCGCACTCGGTGTTCCACGGCCACAAGCA
GCTGGCCACCAAGATCCGCCTGTGGCACCAGCAGGGCGAGCGCTGCCTGTACACCGGCAAGACCATCTCG
ATCCACGACCTGATCAACAACTCGAACCAGTTCGAGGTGGACGCCATCCTGCCGCTGTCGATCACCTTCG
ACGACTCGCTGGCCAACAAGGTGCTGGTGTACGCCACCGCCAACCAGGAGAAGGGCCAGCGCACCCCGTA
CCAGGCCCTGGACTCGATGGACGACGCCTGGTCGTTCCGCGAGCTGAAGGCCTTCGTGCGCGAGTCGAAG
ACCCTGTCGAACAAGAAGAAGGAGTACCTGCTGACCGAGGAGGACATCTCGAAGTTCGACGTGCGCAAGA
AGTTCATCGAGCGCAACCTGGTGGACACCCGCTACGCCTCGCGCGTGGTGCTGAACGCCCTGCAGGAGCA
CTTCCGCGCCCACAAGATCGACACCAAGGTGTCGGTGGTGCGCGGCCAGTTCACCTCGCAGCTGCGCCGC
CACTGGGGCATCGAGAAGACCCGCGACACCTACCACCACCACGCCGTGGACGCCCTGATCATCGCCGCCT
CGTCGCAGCTGAACCTGTGGAAGAAGCAGAAGAACACCCTGGTGTCGTACTCGGAGGACCAGCTGCTGGA
CATCGAGACCGGCGAGCTGATCTCGGACGACGAGTACAAGGAGTCGGTGTTCAAGGCCCCGTACCAGCAC
TTCGTGGACACCCTGAAGTCGAAGGAGTTCGAGGACTCGATCCTGTTCTCGTACCAGGTGGACTCGAAGT
TCAACCGCAAGATCTCGGACGCCACCATCTACGCCACCCGCCAGGCCAAGGTGGGCAAGGACAAGGCCGA
CGAGACCTACGTGCTGGGCAAGATCAAGGACATCTACACCCAGGACGGCTACGACGCCTTCATGAAGATC
TACAAGAAGGACAAGTCGAAGTTCCTGATGTACCGCCACGACCCGCAGACCTTCGAGAAGGTGATCGAGC
CGATCCTGGAGAACTACCCGAACAAGCAGATCAACGACAAGGGCAAGGAGGTGCCGTGCAACCCGTTCCT
GAAGTACAAGGAGGAGCACGGCTACATCCGCAAGTACTCGAAGAAGGGCAACGGCCCGGAGATCAAGTCG
CTGAAGTACTACGACTCGAAGCTGGGCAACCACATCGACATCACCCCGAAGGACTCGAACAACAAGGTGG
TGCTGCAGTCGGTGTCGCCGTGGCGCGCCGACGTGTACTTCAACAAGACCACCGGCAAGTACGAGATCCT
GGGCCTGAAGTACGCCGACCTGCAGTTCGACAAGGGCACCGGCACCTACAAGATCTCGCAGGAGAAGTAC
AACGACATCAAGAAGAAGGAGGGCGTGGACTCGGACTCGGAGTTCAAGTTCACCCTGTACAAGAACGACC
TGCTGCTGGTGAAGGACACCGAGACCAAGGAGCAGCAGCTGTTCCGCTTCCTGTCGCGCACCATGCCGAA
GCAGAAGCACTACGTGGAGCTGAAGCCGTACGACAAGCAGAAGTTCGAGGGCGGCGAGGCCCTGATCAAG
GTGCTGGGCAACGTGGCCAACTCGGGCCAGTGCAAGAAGGGCCTGGGCAAGTCGAACATCTCGATCTACA
AGGTGCGCACCGACGTGCTGGGCAACCAGCACATCATCAAGAACGAGGGCGACAAGCCGAAGCTGGACTT
CTAAATACTCTGGCCATTTTTCTTTACCGCCTTTGAGTGAGCTGATACCGCTCGCCGCAGCCGAACGACC
GAGCGCAACGCGTGCGGCCGCTGATTAGCTAAGCAGAAGGCCATCCTGACGGATGGCCTTTTTCTAGAAA
AAAAAAAAGCGCCGCAACTGCGGCGCTTTTTTTTTTTTAATTAAGTGATAGATTGCGATGCGTGTGCTCG
GTTGATATAATCTGTCAGATCAGGAGGACTTCGCATGTCGCGGTTGGATAAGTCCAAGGTCATCAACTCG
GCGCTGGAGCTGCTGAACGAGGTCGGTATCGAGGGACTGACCACGCGCAAGTTGGCCCAAAAGCTCGGCG
TGGAACAACCGACCCTCTACTGGCACGTGAAGAACAAGCGCGCGCTGCTGGATGCGTTGGCCATCGAGAT
GCTGGATCGCCATCACACGCACTTTTGCCCCCTGGAGGGCGAGAGCTGGCAGGATTTTCTGCGGAACAAC
GCGAAGTCGTTCCGGTGCGCCCTCCTGAGCCATCGGGATGGCGCCAAAGTCCACTTGGGCACCCGCCCGA
CCGAGAAGCAATACGAGACCCTGGAGAACCAGCTGGCCTTCCTCTGTCAACAGGGTTTTTCGTTGGAGAA
CGCCCTGTATGCCCTGTCCGCCGTGGGACACTTCACCTTGGGCTGCGTGTTGGAGGATCAGGAACATCAG
GTGGCGAAAGAGGAACGGGAGACCCCCACGACGGATTCGATGCCCCCGTTGTTGCGCCAGGCGATCGAAC
TGTTTGACCACCAGGGCGCCGAACCCGCCTTTTTGTTCGGGCTGGAGCTGATCATCTGCGGGCTGGAAAA
GCAACTGAAGTGCGAAAGCGGTTCGTGATAACGCCGAAAACCCCGCTTCGGCGGGGTTTTGCCGCGGTCT
GCGTTGTCGGGAAGATTTAAAATAAAAAAGGGGACCTCTAGGGTCCCCAATTAAATAGTTAACACTAGTA
TTAAAAAAAAAAGCCCCGCGATTGCGGGGCTTTTTTTTTTCGACGGCGAGGGTTCCGACCGCTGCAACTC
CCGGTGCAACCTTGTCCCGGTCTATTCTCTTCACTGCACCAGCTCCAATCTGGTGTGAATGCCCCTCGTC
TGTTCGCGCAGGCGGGGGGCTCTATTCGTTTGTCAGCATCGAAAGTAGCCAGATCAGGGATGCGTTGCAA
CCGCGTATGCCCAGGTCAGAAGAGTCGCACAAGAGTTGCAGACCCCTGGAAAGAAAAATGGCCAGAGGGC
GAAAACACCCTCTGACCAGCGGAGCGGGCGACGGGAATCGAACCCGCGTAGCTAGTTTGGAAGAATGGGT
GTCTGCCGACCACATATATGGGCCGGTCAAGATAGGTTTTTACCCCCTCTCGGCTGCATCCTCTAAGTGG
AAAGAAATTGCAGGTCGTAGAAGCGCGTTGAAGCCTGAGAGTTGCACAGGAGTTGCAACCCGGTAGCCTT
GTTCACGACGAGAGGAGACCTAGTTGGCACGTCGCGGATGGGGATCGCTGAAGACTCAGCGCAGCGGGAG
GATCCAAGCCTCATACGTCAACCCGCAGGACGGTGTGAGGTACTACGCGCTGCAGACCTACGACAACAAG
ATGGACGCCGAAGCCTGGCTCGCGGGCGAGAAGCGGCTCATCGAGATGGAGACCTGGACCCCTCCACAGG
ACCGGGCGAAGAAGGCAGCCGCCAGCGCCATCACGCTGGAGGAGTACACCCGGAAGTGGCTCGTGGAGCG
CGACCTCGCAGACGGCACCAGGGATCTGTACAGCGGGCACGCGGAGCGCCGCATCTACCCGGTGCTAGGT
GAAGTGGCGGTCACAGAGATGACGCCAGCTCTGGTGCGTGCGTGGTGGGCCGGGATGGGTAGGAAGCACC
CGACTGCCCGCCGGCATGCCTACAACGTCCTCCGGGCGGTGATGAACACAGCGGTCGAGGACAAGCTGAT
CGCAGAGAACCCGTGCCGGATCGAGCAGAAGGCAGCCGATGAGCGCGACGTAGAGGCGCTGACGCCTGAG
GAGCTGGACATCGTCGCCGCTGAGATCTTCGTGCACTACCGGATCGCGGCATACATCCTGGCGTGGACGA
GCCTCCGGTTCGGAGAGCTGATCGAGCTTCGCCGCAAGGACATCGTGGACGACGGCATGACGATGAAGCT
CCGGGTGCGCCGTGGCGCTTCCCGCGTGGGGAACAAGATCGTCGTTGGCAACGCCAAGACCGTCCGGTCG
AAGCGTCCTGTGACGGTTCCGCCTCACGTCGCGGAGATGATCCGAGCGCACATGAAGGACCGTACGAAGA
TGAACAAGGGCCCCGAGGCATTCCTGGTGACCACGACGCAGGGCAACCGGCTGTCGAAGTCCGCGTTCAC
CAAGTCGCTGAAGCGTGGCTACGCCAAGATCGGTCGGCCGGAACTCCGCATCCACGACCTCCGCGCTGTC
GGCGCTACGTTCGCCGCTCAGGCAGGTGCGACGACCAAGGAGCTGATGGCCCGCCTCGGTCACACGACTC
CTAGGATGGCGATGAAGTACCAGATGGCGTCTGAGGCCCGCGACGAGGCTATCGCTGAGGCGATGTCCAA
GCTGGCCAAGACCTCCTGAAACGCAAAAAGCCCCCCTCCCAAGGACACTGAGTCCTAAAGAGGGGGGTTT
CTTGTCAGTACGCGAAGAACCACGCCTGGCCGCGAGCGCCAGCACCGCCGCTCTGTGCGGAGACCTGGGC
ACCAGCCCCGCCGCCGCCAGGAGCATTGCCGTTCCCGCCAGCTAGCCACCTGACGTCGGGGGGGGGGGAA
AGCCACGTTGTGTCTCAAAATCTCTGATGTTACATTGCACAAGATAAAAATATATCATCATGAACAATAA
AACTGTCTGCTTACATAAACAGTAATACAAGGGGTGTTATGAGCCATATTCAACGGGAAACGTCTTGCTC
GAGGCCGCGATTAAATTCCAACATGGATGCTGATTTATATGGGTATAAATGGGCTCGCGATAATGTCGGG
CAATCAGGTGCGACAATCTATCGCTTGTATGGGAAGCCCCATGCGCCAGAGTTGTTTCTGAAACATGGCA
AAGGTAGCGTTGCCAATGATGTTACAGATGAGATGGTCAGACTAAACTGGCTGACGGAATTTATGCCTCT
TCCGACCATCAAGCATTTTATCCGTACTCCTGATGATGCATGGTTACTCACCACTGCGATCCCCGGGAAA
ACAGCATTCCAGGTATTAGAAGAATATCCTGATTCAGGTGAAAATATTGTTGATGCGCTGGCAGTGTTCC
TGCGCCGGTTGCATTCGATTCCTGTTTGTAATTGTCCTTTTAACAGCGATCGCGTATTTCGCCTCGCTCA
GGCGCAATCACGAATGAATAACGGTTTGGTTGATGCGAGTGATTTTGATGACGAGCGTAATGGCTGGCCT
GTTGAACAAGTCTGGAAAGAAATGCATAATCTTTTGCCATTCTCACCGGATTCAGTCGTCACTCATGGTG
ATTTCTCACTTGATAACCTTATTTTTGACGAGGGGAAATTAATAGGTTGTATTGATGTTGGACGAGTCGG
AATCGCAGACCGATACCAGGATCTTGCCATCCTATGGAACTGCCTCGGTGAGTTTTCTCCTTCATTACAG
AAACGGCTTTTTCAAAAATATGGTATTGATAATCCTGATATGAATAAATTGCAGTTTCATTTGATGCTCG
ATGAGTTTTTCTAATCAGAATTGGTTAATTGGTTGTAACACTGGCAGAGCATTACGCTGACTTGACGGGA
CGGCGGCTTTGTTGAATAAATCGAACTTTTGCTGAGTTGAAGGATCAGATCACGCATCTTCCCGACAACG
CAGACCGTTCCGTGGCAAAGCAAAAGTTCAAAATCACCAACTGGTCCACCTACAACAAAGCTCTCACCAA
CCGTGGCTCCCTCACGATATC
Features (pLannotate 1.2.2; 14 found; start..end, strand, type, name):
      4..53      +  terminator     rrnB T1 terminator (fragment): transcription terminator T1 from the E. coli rrnB gene
    138..155     +  promoter       PLtetO-1 promoter (fragment): modified phage lambda PL promoter with tet operator sites (Lutz and Bujard, 1997)
    204..264     +  misc_RNA       St1 gRNA scaffold (fragment): guide RNA scaffold for the Streptococcus thermophilus CRISPR/Cas9 system (Esvelt et al., 2013)
    496..1084    -  rep_origin     ori: high-copy-number ColE1/pMB1/pBR322/pUC origin of replication
   1132..1181    +  terminator     rrnB T1 terminator (fragment): transcription terminator T1 from the E. coli rrnB gene
   1261..1287    +  promoter       PLtetO-1 promoter (fragment): modified phage lambda PL promoter with tet operator sites (Lutz and Bujard, 1997)
   1297..1318    +  promoter       tight TRE promoter (fragment): Tet-responsive promoter PTight, consisting of seven tet operator sequences followed by the minimal CMV promoter
   1329..4691    +  CDS            cas9-1: CAS9A_STRTD - Also known as csn1. Experimental evidence at protein level: Swiss-Prot protein existence level 1. CRISPR (clustered regularly interspaced short palindromic repeat) is an adaptive immune system that provides protection against mobile genetic elements (viruses, transposable elements and conjugative plasmids). CRISPR clusters contain spacers, sequences complementary to antecedent mobile elements, and target invading nucleic acids. CRISPR clusters are transcribed and processed into CRISPR RNA (crRNA). In type II CRISPR systems correct processing of pre-crRNA requires a trans- encoded
   4795..4822    +  terminator     rrnB T2 terminator: transcription terminator T2 from the E. coli rrnB gene
   4935..5555    +  CDS            tetR: TETR2_ECOLX - Experimental evidence at protein level: Swiss-Prot protein existence level 1. TetR is the repressor of the tetracycline resistance element; its N-terminal region forms a helix-turn-helix structure and binds DNA. Binding of tetracycline to TetR reduces the repressor affinity for the tetracycline resistance gene (tetA) promoter operator sites. From Escherichia coli.
   6184..7296    +  CDS            33: VINT_BPML5 - Also known as int. Protein inferred from homology: Swiss-Prot protein existence level 3. Integrase is necessary for integration of the phage into the host genome by site-specific recombination. From Mycobacterium phage L5 (Mycobacteriophage L5).
   7358..7462    -  CDS            32 (fragment): VG32_BPML5 - Protein predicted: Swiss-Prot protein existence level 4. From Mycobacterium phage L5 (Mycobacteriophage L5).
   7599..8414    +  CDS            KanR: aminoglycoside phosphotransferase; aph(3')-Ia; confers resistance to kanamycin in bacteria or G418 (Geneticin®) in eukaryotes
   8555..8626    +  CDS            TRA2_ECOLX (fragment): Protein predicted: Swiss-Prot protein existence level 4. Required for transposition of transposon Tn903. From Escherichia coli.
