[The description below was written by a language model from this plasmid's Addgene catalogue record and pLannotate feature annotations shown in this document.]
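Description:
PLJR965_Rv3589 is a bacterial CRISPR interference plasmid built on the PLJR965 backbone for silencing the gene Rv3589 in Mycobacterium tuberculosis H37Rv. It is an integrating shuttle-type vector of about 8.6 kb. A ColE1/pMB1-family origin supports replication in E. coli, where the catalogue lists it as low copy even though the annotation tool labels the origin as a high-copy type. No mycobacterial replication origin is annotated. Instead, the plasmid carries the mycobacteriophage L5 integrase gene and, according to the stated purpose, the L5 attP site, so it is maintained in mycobacteria by site-specific insertion into the chromosomal phage attachment site as a single copy. A kanamycin resistance gene, aph(3')-Ia, provides selection in both hosts.

The payload consists of two Tet-regulated expression units plus the repressor. A 21-nt targeting sequence against Rv3589 lies upstream of a Streptococcus thermophilus CRISPR1 (St1) guide RNA scaffold, downstream of a promoter containing tet operator sequences. A second tet operator-bearing promoter drives the S. thermophilus Cas9 coding sequence, which the record describes as the catalytically dead dCas9 form; the inactivating mutations themselves are not visible in the feature table. The annotated PLtetO-1 and TRE hits are short fragments, probably reflecting operator matches rather than those exact promoters. rrnB T1 and T2 terminators insulate the units. A constitutively present tetR gene represses both promoters until a tetracycline-class inducer is added. dCas9 and the sgRNA are then produced and bind the target to block transcription. The construct is intended for inducible knockdown of Rv3589 to study its function in M. tuberculosis. The cloning sites used for the guide are not recorded.
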