Addgene plasmid #241236: PLJR965_Rv3589
Purpose: CRISPRi gene silencing plasmid with sgRNA (Rv3589) dCas9 TetR and KanR L5 Int attP for M. tuberculosis
Depositing lab: Kyu Rhee. Depositing organization: Cornell University.
Backbone
  Vector backbone: PLJR965
  Vector type: Bacterial Expression
Growth in bacteria
  Bacterial resistance: Kanamycin, 50 μg/mL
  Growth temperature: 37°C
  Growth strain: DH5alpha
  Copy number: Low Copy
Gene/Insert
  Gene/Insert name: Rv3589 sgRNA (alt name: dcas9 TetR)
  gRNA/shRNA sequence: GGTGCGATCGCTGATACCAAG
  Species: Mycobacterium tuberculosis (H37Rv)
  Insert size (bp): 21
  Mutation: WT
  Cloning method: Restriction Enzyme; 5′ cloning site Unknown (unknown if destroyed); 3′ cloning site Unknown (unknown if destroyed)
Terms and licenses: Academic/Nonprofit Terms; Industry Terms: Not Available to Industry
How to cite: PLJR965_Rv3589 was a gift from Kyu Rhee (Addgene plasmid # 241236 ; http://n2t.net/addgene:241236 ; RRID:Addgene_241236)
